Addgene plasmid #237659: pRK5_msfGFP-HMGB1-KS-FtoY
Purpose: For overexpression of msfGFP-HMGB1-KS-FtoY
Depositing lab: Denes Hnisz. Depositing organization: Max Planck Institute for Molecular Genetics. Publication: Probing condensate microenvironments with a micropeptide killswitch. Zhang Y, Stoppelkamp I, Fernandez-Pernas P, Allram M, Charman M, Magalhaes AP, Piedavent-Salomon M, Sommer G, Sung YC, Meyer K, Grams N, Halko E, Dongre S, Meierhofer D, Malszycki M, Ilik IA, Aktas T, Kraushar ML, Vastenhouw N, Weitzman MD, Grebien F, Niskanen H, Hnisz D. Nature. 2025 Jun 4. doi: 10.1038/s41586-025-09141-5. PubMed 40468084.
Backbone
  Vector backbone: pRK5
  Vector type: Mammalian Expression
Growth in bacteria
  Bacterial resistance: Ampicillin, 100 μg/mL
  Growth temperature: 37°C
  Growth strain: DH5alpha
  Copy number: High Copy
Gene/Insert
  Gene/Insert name: HMGB1-KS-FtoY
  Species: H. sapiens (human)
  Entrez Gene: HMGB1 (a.k.a. HMG-1, HMG1, HMG3, SBP-1)
  Tag / fusion protein: msfGFP (N terminal on insert)
  Cloning method: Gibson Cloning
Terms and licenses: Academic/Nonprofit Terms; Industry Terms: Not Available to Industry
How to cite: pRK5_msfGFP-HMGB1-KS-FtoY was a gift from Denes Hnisz (Addgene plasmid # 237659 ; http://n2t.net/addgene:237659 ; RRID:Addgene_237659)
