[The description below was written by a language model from this plasmid's Addgene catalogue record and pLannotate feature annotations shown in this document.]
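Description:
pRK5_msfGFP-HMGB1-KS-FtoY is a mammalian expression plasmid of about 6.1 kb built on the pRK5 backbone for overexpression of a fluorescently tagged variant of human HMGB1. It is maintained in E. coli as a high-copy plasmid through a ColE1/pUC-type origin and selected with ampicillin via the β-lactamase gene. An M13 phage origin is also present, along with backbone remnants such as lac promoter/operator elements and short lacZα, lacI, rop and bom fragments that have no role in the expression cassette.

Transcription of the insert is driven by the human cytomegalovirus immediate-early enhancer and promoter. These are followed by a fragment of the modified CMV intron A and an SP6 phage promoter, both typical of the pRK5 leader, and the cassette ends at an SV40 polyadenylation signal. The open reading frame begins with a GFP coding sequence, which the automated annotation matches to a related EGFP derivative but which the catalogue identifies as msfGFP (monomeric superfolder GFP). It is fused at the N terminus of HMGB1; the annotation tool matched the HMGB1 segment to the bovine orthologue, whereas the catalogue gives the species as human. The annotated HMGB1 match ends some distance before the downstream cloning-site remnant, and this unannotated stretch presumably holds the "KS-FtoY" portion. The associated publication title suggests that KS denotes a micropeptide "killswitch" used to probe condensate microenvironments, and FtoY suggests a phenylalanine-to-tyrosine variant, but the record does not define either. An SV40 enhancer/early promoter lies downstream of the cassette, and no mammalian selection marker is annotated. This suggests use by transient transfection and imaging of the GFP fusion.
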