Features (pLannotate 1.2.2; 22 found; start..end, strand, type, name):
     14..393     +  enhancer       CMV enhancer: human cytomegalovirus immediate early enhancer
    394..597     +  promoter       CMV promoter: human cytomegalovirus (CMV) immediate early promoter
    733..776     +  intron         CMV intron (fragment): modified intron A from human cytomegalovirus
    828..846     +  promoter       SP6 promoter: promoter for bacteriophage SP6 RNA polymerase
    850..887     +  CDS            IgH signal sequence (fragment): signal sequence from the mouse immunoglobulin heavy chain variable region
    939..1653    +  CDS            SiriusGFP (fragment): enhanced GFP (EGFP) derivative that exhibits robust folding and enhanced photostability (Zhong et al., 2019) mammalian codon-optimized
   1659..2201    +  CDS            HMGB1 (fragment): HMGB1_BOVIN - Also known as HMG1. Experimental evidence at protein level: Swiss-Prot protein existence level 1. In the extracellular compartment (following either active secretion or passive release)involved in regulation of the inflammatory response. Fully reduced HGMB1 (which subsequently gets oxidized after release) in association with CXCL12 mediates the recruitment of inflammatory cells during the initial phase of tissue injury; the CXCL12:HMGB1 complex triggers CXCR4 homodimerization (By similarity). Induces the migration of monocyte-derived immature dendritic cells and seems to regulate
   2340..2357    +  misc_feature   MCS (fragment): pUC18/19 multiple cloning site
   2378..2512    +  polyA_signal   SV40 poly(A) signal: SV40 polyadenylation signal
   2581..2938    +  promoter       SV40 promoter: SV40 enhancer and early promoter
   2957..3111    +  CDS            lacZα (fragment): LacZα fragment of β-galactosidase; lacZ fragment
   3117..3168    -  misc_feature   bom (fragment): basis of mobility region from pBR322
   3187..3567    +  rep_origin     M13 ori (sequence partly withheld): M13 bacteriophage origin of replication; arrow indicates direction of (+) strand synthesis
   3643..3692    -  misc_feature   bom (fragment): basis of mobility region from pBR322
   3794..3829    -  CDS            rop (fragment): Rop protein, which maintains plasmids at low copy number; rop
   3924..4028    +  promoter       AmpR promoter: bla
   4029..4889    +  CDS            AmpR: β-lactamase; bla; confers resistance to ampicillin, carbenicillin, and related antibiotics
   5060..5648    +  rep_origin     ori: high-copy-number ColE1/pMB1/pBR322/pUC origin of replication
   5831..5923    +  CDS            lacI (fragment): lac repressor; lacI; The lac repressor binds to the lac operator to inhibit transcription in E. coli. This inhibition can be relieved by adding lactose or isopropyl-β-D-thiogalactopyranoside (IPTG).
   5936..5957    +  protein_bind   CAP binding site: CAP binding activates transcription in the presence of cAMP. E. coli catabolite activator protein
   5972..6002    +  promoter       lac promoter: promoter for the E. coli lac operon
   6010..6026    +  protein_bind   lac operator: The lac repressor binds to the lac operator to inhibit transcription in E. coli. This inhibition can be relieved by adding lactose or isopropyl-β-D-thiogalactopyranoside (IPTG). lac repressor encoded by lacI
>Addgene plasmid #237659 | pRK5_msfGFP-HMGB1-KS-FtoY | addgene full sequence | sequence record 471784 | Addgene NGS Result
TTCGAGCTCGCCCGACATTGATTATTGACTAGTTATTAATAGTAATCAATTACGGGGTCATTAGTTCATA
GCCCATATATGGAGTTCCGCGTTACATAACTTACGGTAAATGGCCCGCCTGGCTGACCGCCCAACGACCC
CCGCCCATTGACGTCAATAATGACGTATGTTCCCATAGTAACGCCAATAGGGACTTTCCATTGACGTCAA
TGGGTGGAGTATTTACGGTAAACTGCCCACTTGGCAGTACATCAAGTGTATCATATGCCAAGTACGCCCC
CTATTGACGTCAATGACGGTAAATGGCCCGCCTGGCATTATGCCCAGTACATGACCTTATGGGACTTTCC
TACTTGGCAGTACATCTACGTATTAGTCATCGCTATTACCATGGTGATGCGGTTTTGGCAGTACATCAAT
GGGCGTGGATAGCGGTTTGACTCACGGGGATTTCCAAGTCTCCACCCCATTGACGTCAATGGGAGTTTGT
TTTGGCACCAAAATCAACGGGACTTTCCAAAATGTCGTAACAACTCCGCCCCATTGACGCAAATGGGCGG
TAGGCGTGTACGGTGGGAGGTCTATATAAGCAGAGCTCGTTTAGTGAACCGTCAGATCGCCTGGAGACGC
CATCCACGCTGTTTTGACCTCCATAGAAGACACCGGGACCGATCCAGCCTCCGCGGCCGGGAACGGTGCA
TTGGAACGCGGATTCCCCGTGCCAAGAGTGACGTAAGTACCGCCTATAGAGTCTATAGGCCCACCCCCTT
GGCTTCGTTAGAACGCGGCTACAATTAATACATAACCTTATGTATCATACACATACGATTTAGGTGACAC
TATAGAATAACATCCACTTTGCCTTTCTCTCCACAGGTGTCCACTCCCAGGTCCAACTGCACCTCGGTTC
TATCGATTGAATTCGTACCGGTGCCACCATGGTGAGCAAGGGCGAGGAGCTGTTCACCGGGGTGGTGCCC
ATCCTGGTCGAGCTGGACGGCGACGTAAACGGCCACAAGTTCAGCGTGCGCGGCGAGGGCGAGGGCGATG
CCACCAACGGCAAGCTGACCCTGAAGTTCATCTGCACCACCGGCAAGCTGCCCGTGCCCTGGCCCACCCT
CGTGACCACCCTGACCTACGGCGTGCAGTGCTTCAGCCGCTACCCCGACCACATGAAGCAGCACGACTTC
TTCAAGTCCGCCATGCCCGAAGGCTACGTCCAGGAGCGCACCATCTCCTTCAAGGACGACGGCACCTACA
AGACCCGCGCCGAGGTGAAGTTCGAGGGCGACACCCTGGTGAACCGCATCGAGCTGAAGGGCATCGACTT
CAAGGAGGACGGCAACATCCTGGGGCACAAGCTGGAGTACAACTTCAACAGCCACAACGTCTATATCACG
GCCGACAAGCAGAAGAACGGCATCAAGGCGAACTTCAAGATCCGCCACAACGTCGAGGACGGCAGCGTGC
AGCTCGCCGACCACTACCAGCAGAACACCCCCATCGGCGACGGCCCCGTGCTGCTGCCCGACAACCACTA
CCTGAGCACCCAGTCCAAGCTGAGCAAAGACCCCAACGAGAAGCGCGATCACATGGTCCTGCTGGAGTTC
GTGACCGCCGCCGGGATCACTCTCGGCATGGACGAGCTGTACACGGCGATGGGCAAAGGAGATCCTAAGA
AGCCGAGAGGCAAAATGTCATCATATGCATTTTTTGTGCAAACTTGTCGGGAGGAGCATAAGAAGAAGCA
CCCAGATGCTTCAGTCAACTTCTCAGAGTTTTCTAAGAAGTGCTCAGAGAGGTGGAAGACCATGTCTGCT
AAAGAGAAAGGAAAATTTGAAGATATGGCAAAAGCGGACAAGGCCCGTTATGAAAGAGAAATGAAAACCT
ATATCCCTCCCAAAGGGGAGACAAAAAAGAAGTTCAAGGATCCCAATGCACCCAAGAGGCCTCCTTCGGC
CTTCTTCCTCTTCTGCTCTGAGTATCGCCCAAAAATCAAAGGAGAACATCCTGGCCTGTCCATTGGTGAT
GTTGCGAAGAAACTGGGAGAGATGTGGAATAACACTGCTGCAGATGACAAGCAGCCTTATGAAAAGAAGG
CTGCGAAGCTGAAGGAAAAATATGAAAAGGATATTGCTGCATATCGAGCTAAAGGAAAGCCTGATGCAGC
AAAAAAGGGAGTTGTCAAGGCTGAAAAAAGCAAGAAAAGGAAGAGGAGGAAGATGAGGAAGATGAAGAGG
ATGAGGAGGAGGAGGAAGATGAAGAAGATGAAGATGAAGAAGAAGATGATGATGATGAATAAGTTGGTTC
TAGCGCAGTACTATTACTCCTGTCTATAATCTAGAGTCGACCTGCAGAAGCTTGGCCGCCATGGCCCAAC
TTGTTTATTGCAGCTTATAATGGTTACAAATAAAGCAATAGCATCACAAATTTCACAAATAAAGCATTTT
TTTCACTGCATTCTAGTTGTGGTTTGTCCAAACTCATCAATGTATCTTATCATGTCTGGATCGGGAATTA
ATTCGGCGCAGCACCATGGCCTGAAATAACCTCTGAAAGAGGAACTTGGTTAGGTACCTTCTGAGGCGGA
AAGAACCAGCTGTGGAATGTGTGTCAGTTAGGGTGTGGAAAGTCCCCAGGCTCCCCAGCAGGCAGAAGTA
TGCAAAGCATGCATCTCAATTAGTCAGCAACCAGGTGTGGAAAGTCCCCAGGCTCCCCAGCAGGCAGAAG
TATGCAAAGCATGCATCTCAATTAGTCAGCAACCATAGTCCCGCCCCTAACTCCGCCCATCCCGCCCCTA
ACTCCGCCCAGTTCCGCCCATTCTCCGCCCCATGGCTGACTAATTTTTTTTATTTATGCAGAGGCCGAGG
CCGCCTCGGCCTCTGAGCTATTCCAGAAGTAGTGAGGAGGCTTTTTTGGAGGCCTAGGCTTTTGCAAAAA
GCTGTTAACAGCTTGGCACTGGCCGTCGTTTTACAACGTCGTGACTGGGAAAACCCTGGCGTTACCCAAC
TTAATCGCCTTGCAGCACATCCCCCTTTCGCCAGCTGGCGTAATAGCGAAGAGGCCCGCACCGATCGCCC
TTCCCAACAGTTGCGCAGCCTGAATGGCGAATGGCGCCTGATGCGGTATTTTCTCCTTACGCATCTGTGC
GGTATTTCACACCGCATA
[142 nt withheld, positions 3169-3310]
C
[141 nt withheld, positions 3312-3452]
CCTTTGACGTTGGAGTCCACGTTCTTT
[37 nt withheld, positions 3480-3516]
ACCCTATCTCGGGCTATTCTTTTGATTTATAAGGGATTTTGCCGATTTCGGCCTATTGGTTAAAAAATGA
GCTGATTTAACAAAAATTTAACGCGAATTTTAACAAAATATTAACGTTTACAATTTTATGGTGCACTCTC
AGTACAATCTGCTCTGATGCCGCATAGTTAAGCCAGCCCCGACACCCGCCAACACCCGCTGACGCGCCCT
GACGGGCTTGTCTGCTCCCGGCATCCGCTTACAGACAAGCTGTGACCGTCTCCGGGAGCTGCATGTGTCA
GAGGTTTTCACCGTCATCACCGAAACGCGCGAGACGAAAGGGCCTCGTGATACGCCTATTTTTATAGGTT
AATGTCATGATAATAATGGTTTCTTAGACGTCAGGTGGCACTTTTCGGGGAAATGTGCGCGGAACCCCTA
TTTGTTTATTTTTCTAAATACATTCAAATATGTATCCGCTCATGAGACAATAACCCTGATAAATGCTTCA
ATAATATTGAAAAAGGAAGAGTATGAGTATTCAACATTTCCGTGTCGCCCTTATTCCCTTTTTTGCGGCA
TTTTGCCTTCCTGTTTTTGCTCACCCAGAAACGCTGGTGAAAGTAAAAGATGCTGAAGATCAGTTGGGTG
CACGAGTGGGTTACATCGAACTGGATCTCAACAGCGGTAAGATCCTTGAGAGTTTTCGCCCCGAAGAACG
TTTTCCAATGATGAGCACTTTTAAAGTTCTGCTATGTGGCGCGGTATTATCCCGTATTGACGCCGGGCAA
GAGCAACTCGGTCGCCGCATACACTATTCTCAGAATGACTTGGTTGAGTACTCACCAGTCACAGAAAAGC
ATCTTACGGATGGCATGACAGTAAGAGAATTATGCAGTGCTGCCATAACCATGAGTGATAACACTGCGGC
CAACTTACTTCTGACAACGATCGGAGGACCGAAGGAGCTAACCGCTTTTTTGCACAACATGGGGGATCAT
GTAACTCGCCTTGATCGTTGGGAACCGGAGCTGAATGAAGCCATACCAAACGACGAGCGTGACACCACGA
TGCCTGTAGCAATGGCAACAACGTTGCGCAAACTATTAACTGGCGAACTACTTACTCTAGCTTCCCGGCA
ACAATTAATAGACTGGATGGAGGCGGATAAAGTTGCAGGACCACTTCTGCGCTCGGCCCTTCCGGCTGGC
TGGTTTATTGCTGATAAATCTGGAGCCGGTGAGCGTGGGTCTCGCGGTATCATTGCAGCACTGGGGCCAG
ATGGTAAGCCCTCCCGTATCGTAGTTATCTACACGACGGGGAGTCAGGCAACTATGGATGAACGAAATAG
ACAGATCGCTGAGATAGGTGCCTCACTGATTAAGCATTGGTAACTGTCAGACCAAGTTTACTCATATATA
CTTTAGATTGATTTAAAACTTCATTTTTAATTTAAAAGGATCTAGGTGAAGATCCTTTTTGATAATCTCA
TGACCAAAATCCCTTAACGTGAGTTTTCGTTCCACTGAGCGTCAGACCCCGTAGAAAAGATCAAAGGATC
TTCTTGAGATCCTTTTTTTCTGCGCGTAATCTGCTGCTTGCAAACAAAAAAACCACCGCTACCAGCGGTG
GTTTGTTTGCCGGATCAAGAGCTACCAACTCTTTTTCCGAAGGTAACTGGCTTCAGCAGAGCGCAGATAC
CAAATACTGTTCTTCTAGTGTAGCCGTAGTTAGGCCACCACTTCAAGAACTCTGTAGCACCGCCTACATA
CCTCGCTCTGCTAATCCTGTTACCAGTGGCTGCTGCCAGTGGCGATAAGTCGTGTCTTACCGGGTTGGAC
TCAAGACGATAGTTACCGGATAAGGCGCAGCGGTCGGGCTGAACGGGGGGTTCGTGCACACAGCCCAGCT
TGGAGCGAACGACCTACACCGAACTGAGATACCTACAGCGTGAGCTATGAGAAAGCGCCACGCTTCCCGA
AGGGAGAAAGGCGGACAGGTATCCGGTAAGCGGCAGGGTCGGAACAGGAGAGCGCACGAGGGAGCTTCCA
GGGGGAAACGCCTGGTATCTTTATAGTCCTGTCGGGTTTCGCCACCTCTGACTTGAGCGTCGATTTTTGT
GATGCTCGTCAGGGGGGCGGAGCCTATGGAAAAACGCCAGCAACGCGGCCTTTTTACGGTTCCTGGCCTT
TTGCTGGCCTTTTGCTCACATGTTCTTTCCTGCGTTATCCCCTGATTCTGTGGATAACCGTATTACCGCC
TTTGAGTGAGCTGATACCGCTCGCCGCAGCCGAACGACCGAGCGCAGCGAGTCAGTGAGCGAGGAAGCGG
AAGAGCGCCCAATACGCAAACCGCCTCTCCCCGCGCGTTGGCCGATTCATTAATGCAGCTGGCACGACAG
GTTTCCCGACTGGAAAGCGGGCAGTGAGCGCAACGCAATTAATGTGAGTTAGCTCACTCATTAGGCACCC
CAGGCTTTACACTTTATGCTTCCGGCTCGTATGTTGTGTGGAATTGTGAGCGGATAACAATTTCACACAG
GAAACAGCTATGACATGATTACGAATTAA
